>Addgene plasmid #10768 | 1003 pGEX2T PTEN 360-364A | addgene partial sequence | sequence record 17702 | 10768 with pGEX 5'
ATGACAGCCATCATCAAAGAGATCGTTAGCAGAAACAAAAGGAGATATCAAGAGGATGGATTCGACTTAG
ACTTGACCTATATTTATCCAAACATTATTGCTATGGGATTTCCTGCAGAAAGACTTGAAGGCGTATACAG
GAACAATATTGATGATGTAGTAAGGTTTTTGGATTCAAAGCATAAAAACCATTACAAGATATACAATCTT
TGTGCTGAAAGACATTATGACACCGCCAAATTTAATTGCAGAGTTGCACAATATCCTTTTGAAGACCATA
ACCCACCACAGCTAGAACTTATCAAACCCTTTTGTGAAGATCTTGACCAATGGCTAAGTGAAGATGACAA
TCATGTTGCAGCAATTCACTGTAAAGCTGGAAAGGGACGAACTGGTGTAATGATATGTGCATATTTATTA
CATCGGGGCAAATTTTTAAAGGCACAAGAGGCCCTAGATTTCTATGGGGAAGTAAGGACCAGAGACAAAA
AGGGAGTAACTATTCCCAGTCAGAGGCGCTATGTGTATTATTATAGCTACCTGTTAAAGAATCATCTGGA
TTATAGACCAGTGGCACTGTTGTTTCACAAGATGATGTTTGAAACTATTCCAATGTTCAGTGGCGGAACT
TGCAATCCTCAGTTTGTGGTCTGCCAGCTAAAGGTGAAGATATATTC
