[The description below was written by a language model from this plasmid's Addgene catalogue record.]
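Description:
1003 pGEX2T PTEN 360-364A is a bacterial expression plasmid built on the pGEX-2T backbone (about 4.9 kb without insert) for producing a mutant form of human PTEN as a glutathione S-transferase fusion protein in E. coli. It is maintained as a high-copy plasmid under ampicillin selection. No feature table accompanies the record, so the promoter and origin are not explicitly listed. pGEX-series vectors generally drive expression from the IPTG-inducible tac promoter under control of a plasmid-borne lacI repressor gene, and pGEX-2T places a thrombin cleavage site between GST and the cloned protein.

The insert is an approximately 1.2 kb human PTEN coding sequence cloned between the BamHI and EcoRI sites, both of which remain intact, so the fragment can be excised or transferred. GST is supplied by the backbone and sits at the N terminus of PTEN, allowing affinity capture of the fusion on glutathione resin. The defining feature is the 360-364A mutation, which replaces the serine/threonine stretch SSSTS at residues 360 to 364 with five alanines. These residues lie in the C-terminal tail of PTEN, a region known as a site of phosphorylation, so alanine substitution removes the potential phosphoacceptor hydroxyls at these positions.

The record does not state a specific purpose. The design suits production of recombinant, purifiable GST-PTEN lacking these candidate phosphorylation sites, for example as a substrate or control in in vitro kinase assays, for phosphatase activity measurements, or for pull-down binding studies alongside wild-type PTEN and other tail mutants.
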