Addgene plasmid #10768: 1003 pGEX2T PTEN 360-364A
Depositing lab: William Sellers. Depositing organization: Dana-Farber Cancer Institute.
Backbone
  Vector backbone: pGEX-2T
  Backbone size w/o insert (bp): 4948
  Vector type: Bacterial Expression
Growth in bacteria
  Bacterial resistance: Ampicillin, 100 μg/mL
  Growth temperature: 37°C
  Growth strain: DH5alpha
  Copy number: High Copy
Gene/Insert
  Gene/Insert name: PTEN
  Species: H. sapiens (human)
  Insert size (bp): 1200
  Mutation: 360-364A (SSSTS to AAAAA)
  Entrez Gene: PTEN (a.k.a. 10q23del, BZS, CWS1, DEC, GLM2, MHAM, MMAC1, PTEN1, PTENbeta, PTENgama, TEP1)
  Tag / fusion protein: GST (N terminal on backbone)
  Cloning method: Restriction Enzyme; 5′ cloning site BamHI (not destroyed); 3′ cloning site EcoRI (not destroyed)
  Sequencing primers: 5′ pGEX-5'
Terms and licenses: Academic/Nonprofit Terms; Industry Terms: Not Available to Industry
How to cite: 1003 pGEX2T PTEN 360-364A was a gift from William Sellers (Addgene plasmid # 10768 ; http://n2t.net/addgene:10768 ; RRID:Addgene_10768)
